>Addgene plasmid #118507 | pMRE157 | addgene full sequence | sequence record 226573 | Addgene NGS Result
ATGGTGAGCAAGGGCGAGGAGCTGTTCACCGGGGTGGTGCCCATCCTGGTCGAGCTGGACGGCGACGTAA
ACGGCCACAAGTTCAGCGTCCGCGGCGAGGGCGAGGGCGATGCCACCAACGGCAAGCTGACCCTGAAGTT
CATCTGCACCACCGGCAAGCTGCCCGTGCCCTGGCCCACCCTCGTGACCACCTTCGGCTACGGCGTGGCC
TGCTTCAGCCGCTACCCCGACCACATGAAGCAGCACGACTTCTTCAAGTCCGCCATGCCCGAAGGCTACG
TCCAGGAGCGCACCATCTCTTTCAAGGACGACGGTACCTACAAGACCCGCGCCGAGGTGAAGTTCGAGGG
CGACACCCTGGTGAACCGCATCGAGCTGAAGGGCATCGACTTCAAGGAGGACGGCAACATCCTGGGGCAC
AAGCTGGAGTACAACTTCAACAGCCACTACGTCTATATCACGGCCGACAAGCAGAAGAACTGCATCAAGG
CTAACTTCAAGATCCGCCACAACGTTGAGGACGGCAGCGTGCAGCTCGCCGACCACTACCAGCAGAACAC
CCCCATCGGCGACGGCCCCGTGCTGCTGCCCGACAACCACTACCTGAGCCATCAGTCCAAGCTGAGCAAA
GACCCCAACGAGAAGCGCGATCACATGGTCCTGCTGGAGTTCGTGACCGCCGCCGGGATTACACATGGCA
TGGACGAGCTGTACAAGTAATAATTAGCTGAGCTTGGACTCCTGTTGATAGATCCAGTAATGACCTCAGA
ACTCCATCTGGATTTGTTCAGAACGCTCGGTTGCCGCCGGGCGTTTTTTATTGGTGAGAATCCAAGCTAG
CTTGGCGAGATTTTCAGGAGCTAAGGAAGCTAAAATGGAGAAAAAAATCACTGGATATACCACCGTTGAT
ATATCCCAATGGCATCGTAAAGAACATTTTGAGGCATTTCAGTCAGTTGCTCAATGTACCTATAACCAGA
CCGTTCAGCTGGATATTACGGCCTTTTTAAAGACCGTAAAGAAAAATAAGCACAAGTTTTATCCGGCCTT
TATTCACATTCTTGCCCGCCTGATGAATGCTCATCCGGAATTTCGTATGGCAATGAAAGACGGTGAGCTG
GTGATATGGGATAGTGTTCACCCTTGTTACACCGTTTTCCATGAGCAAACTGAAACGTTTTCATCGCTCT
GGAGTGAATACCACGACGATTTCCGGCAGTTTCTACACATATATTCGCAAGATGTGGCGTGTTACGGTGA
AAACCTGGCCTATTTCCCTAAAGGGTTTATTGAGAATATGTTTTTCGTCTCAGCCAATCCCTGGGTGAGT
TTCACCAGTTTTGATTTAAACGTGGCCAATATGGACAACTTCTTCGCCCCCGTTTTCACCATGGGCAAAT
ATTATACGCAAGGCGACAAGGTGCTGATGCCGCTGGCGATTCAGGTTCATCATGCCGTTTGTGATGGCTT
CCATGTCGGCAGAATGCTTAATGAATTACAACAGTACTGCGATGAGTGGCAGGGCGGGGCGTAATTTTTT
TAAGGCAGTTATTGGTGCCCTTAAACGCCTGGGGTAATGACTCTCTAGCTTGAGGCATCAAATAAAACGA
AAGGCTCAGTCGAAAGACTGGGCCTTTCGTTTTATCTGTTGTTTGTCGGTGAACGCTCTCCTGAGTAGGA
CAAATCCGCCGCTAGGAGCTTGCGGCCGCCAGTGTGATGGATATCTGCATAAAAACTGTTGTAATTCATT
AAGCATTCTGCCGACATGGAAGCCATCACAAACGGCATGATGAACCTGAATCGCCAGCGGCATCAGCACC
TTGTCGCCTTGCGTATAATATTTGCCCATGGGGGTGGGCGAAGAACTCCAGCATGAGATCCCCGCGCTGG
AGGATCATCCAGCCGGCGTCCCGGAAAACGATTCCGAAGCCCAACCTTTCATAGAAGGCGGCGGTGGAAT
CGAAATCTCGTGATGGCAGGTTGGGCGTCGCTTGGTCGGTCATTTCGAACCCCAGAGTCCCGCTCAGAAG
AACTCGTCAAGAAGGCGATAGAAGGCGATGCGCTGCGAATCGGGAGCGGCGATACCGTAAAGCACGAGGA
AGCGGTCAGCCCATTCGCCGCCAAGCTCTTCAGCAATATCACGGGTAGCCAACGCTATGTCCTGATAGCG
GTCCGCCACACCCAGCCGGCCACAGTCGATGAATCCAGAAAAGCGGCCATTTTCCACCATGATATTCGGC
AAGCAGGCATCGCCATGGGTCACGACGAGATCCTCGCCGTCGGGCATGCGCGCCTTGAGCCTGGCGAACA
GTTCGGCTGGCGCGAGCCCCTGATGCTCTTCGTCCAGATCATCCTGATCGACAAGACCGGCTTCCATCCG
AGTACGTGCTCGCTCGATGCGATGTTTCGCTTGGTGGTCGAATGGGCAGGTAGCCGGATCAAGCGTATGC
AGCCGCCGCATTGCATCAGCCATGATGGATACTTTCTCGGCAGGAGCAAGGTGAGATGACAGGAGATCCT
GCCCCGGCACTTCGCCCAATAGCAGCCAGTCCCTTCCCGCTTCAGTGACAACGTCGAGCACAGCTGCGCA
AGGAACGCCCGTCGTGGCCAGCCACGATAGCCGCGCTGCCTCGTCCTGCAGTTCATTCAGGGCACCGGAC
AGGTCGGTCTTGACAAAAAGAACCGGGCGCCCCTGCGCTGACAGCCGGAACACGGCGGCATCAGAGCAGC
CGATTGTCTGTTGTGCCCAGTCATAGCCGAATAGCCTCTCCACCCAAGCGGCCGGAGAACCTGCGTGCAA
TCCATCTTGTTCAATCATGCGAAACGATCCTCATCCTGTCTCTTGATCAGATCTTGATCCCCTGCGCCAT
CAGATCCTTGGCGGCAAGAAAGCCATCCAGTTTACTTTGCAGGGCTTCCCAACCTTACCAGAGGGCGCCC
CAGCTGGCAATTCCGGTTCGCTTGCTGTCCATAAAACCGCCCAGTCTAGCTATCGCCATGTAAGCCCACT
GCAAGCTACCTGCTTTCTCTTTGCGCTTGCGTTTTCCCTTGTCCAGATAGCCCAGTAGCTGACATTCATC
CCAGGTGGCACTTTTCGGGGAAATGTGCGCGCCCGCGTTCCTGCTGGCGCTGGGCCTGTTTCTGGCGCTG
GACTTCCCGCTGTTCCGTCAGCAGCTTTTCGCCCACGGCCTTGATGATCGCGGCGGCCTTGGCCTGCATA
TCCCGATTCAACGGCCCCAGGGCGTCCAGAACGGGCTTCAGGCGCTCCCGAAGGTCTCGGGCCGTCTCTT
GGGCTTGATCGGCCTTCTTGCGCATCTCACGCGCTCCTGCGGCGGCCTGTAGGGCAGGCTCATACCCCTG
CCGAACCGCTTTTGTCAGCCGGTCGGCCACGGCTTCCGGCGTCTCAACGCGCTTTGAGATTCCCAGCTTT
TCGGCCAATCCCTGCGGTGCATAGGCGCGTGGCTCGACCGCTTGCGGGCTGATGGTGACGTGGCCCACTG
GTGGCCGCTCCAGGGCCTCGTAGAACGCCTGAATGCGCGTGTGACGTGCCTTGCTGCCCTCGATGCCCCG
TTGCAGCCCTAGATCGGCCACAGCGGCCGCAAACGTGGTCTGGTCGCGGGTCATCTGCGCTTTGTTGCCG
ATGAACTCCTTGGCCGACAGCCTGCCGTCCTGCGTCAGCGGCACCACGAACGCGGTCATGTGCGGGCTGG
TTTCGTCACGGTGGATGCTGGCCGTCACGATGCGATCCGCCCCGTACTTGTCCGCCAGCCACTTGTGCGC
CTTCTCGAAGAACGCCGCCTGCTGTTCTTGGCTGGCCGACTTCCACCATTCCGGGCTGGCCGTCATGACG
TACTCGACCGCCAACACAGCGTCCTTGCGCCGCTTCTCTGGCAGCAACTCGCGCAGTCGGCCCATCGCTT
CATCGGTGCTGCTGGCCGCCCAGTGCTCGTTCTCTGGCGTCCTGCTGGCGTCAGCGTTGGGCGTCTCGCG
CTCGCGGTAGGCGTGCTTGAGACTGGCCGCCACGTTGCCCATTTTCGCCAGCTTCTTGCATCGCATGATC
GCGTATGCCGCCATGCCTGCCCCTCCCTTTTGGTGTCCAACCGGCTCGACGGGGGCAGCGCAAGGCGGTG
CCTCCGGCGGGCCACTCAATGCTTGAGTATACTCACTAGACTTTGCTTCGCAAAGTCGTGACCGCCTACG
GCGGCTGCGGCGCCCTACGGGCTTGCTCTCCGGGCTTCGCCCTGCGCGGTCGCTGCGCTCCCTTGCCAGC
CCGTGGATATGTGGACGATGGCCGCGAGCGGCCACCGGCTGGCTCGCTTCGCTCGGCCCGTGGACAACCC
TGCTGGACAAGCTGATGGACAGGCTGCGCCTGCCCACGAGCTTGACCACAGGGATTGCCCACCGGCTACC
CAGCCTTCGACCACATACCCACCGGCTCCAACTGCGCGGCCTGCGGCCTTGCCCCATCAATTTTTTTAAT
TTTCTCTGGGGAAAAGCCTCCGGCCTGCGGCCTGCGCGCTTCGCTTGCCGGTTGGACACCAAGTGGAAGG
CGGGTCAAGGCTCGCGCAGCGACCGCGCAGCGGCTTGGCCTTGACGCGCCTGGAACGACCCAAGCCTATG
CGAGTGGGGGCAGTCGAAGGGCGAAGCCCGCCCGCCTGCCCCCCGAGCCTCACGGCGGCGAGTGCGGGGG
TTCCAAGGGGGCAGCGCCACCTTGGGCAAGGCCGAAGGCCGCGCAGTCGATCAACAAGCCCCGGAGGGGC
CACTTTTTGCCGGAGGGGGAGCCGCGCCGAAGGCGTGGGGGAACCCCGCAGGGGTGCCCTTCTTTGGGCA
CCAAAGAACTAGATATAGGGCGAAATGCGAAAGACTTAAAAATCAACAACTTAAAAAAGGGGGGTACGCA
ACAGCTCATTGCGGCACCCCCCGCAATAGCTCATTGCGTAGGTTAAAGAAAATCTGTAATTGACTGCCAC
TTTTACGCAACGCATAATTGTTGTCGCGCTGCCGAAAAGTTGCAGCTGATTGCGCATGGTGCCGCAACCG
TGCGGCACCCCTACCGCATGGAGATAAGCATGGCCACGCAGTCCAGAGAAATCGGCATTCAAGCCAAGAA
CAAGCCCGGTCACTGGGTGCAAACGGAACGCAAAGCGCATGAGGCGTGGGCCGGGCTTATTGCGAGGAAA
CCCACGGCGGCAATGCTGCTGCATCACCTCGTGGCGCAGATGGGCCACCAGAACGCCGTGGTGGTCAGCC
AGAAGACACTTTCCAAGCTCATCGGACGTTCTTTGCGGACGGTCCAATACGCAGTCAAGGACTTGGTGGC
CGAGCGCTGGATCTCCGTCGTGAAGCTCAACGGCCCCGGCACCGTGTCGGCCTACGTGGTCAATGACCGC
GTGGCGTGGGGCCAGCCCCGCGACCAGTTGCGCCTGTCGGTGTTCAGTGCCGCCGTGGTGGTTGATCACG
ACGACCAGGACGAATCGCTGTTGGGGCATGGCGACCTGCGCCGCATCCCGACCCTGTATCCGGGCGAGCA
GCAACTACCGACCGGCCCCGGCGAGGAGCCGCCCAGCCAGCCCGGCATTCCGGGCATGGAACCAGACCTG
CCAGCCTTGACCGAAACGGAGGAATGGGAACGGCGCGGGCAGCAGCGCCTGCCGATGCCCGATGAGCCGT
GTTTTCTGGACGATGGCGAGCCGTTGGAGCCGCCGACACGGGTCACGCTGCCGCGCCGGTAGCACTTGGG
TTGCGCAGCAACCCGTAAGTGCGCTGTTCCAGACTATCGGCTGTAGCCGCCTCGCCGCCCTATACCTTGT
CTGCCTCCCCGCGTTGCGTCGCGGTGCATGGAGCCGGGCCACCTCGACCTGAATGGAAGCCGGCGGCACC
TCGCTAACGGATTCACCGTTTTTATCAGGCTCTGGGAGGCAGAATAAATGATCATATCGTCAATTATTAC
CTCCACGGGGAGAGCCTGAGCAAACTGGCCTCAGGCATTTGAGAAGCACACGGTCACACTGCTTCCGGTA
GTCAATAAACCGGTAAACCAGCAATAGACATAAGCGGCTATTTAACGACCCTGCCCTGAACCGACGACCG
GGTCGAATTTGCTTTCGAATTTCTGCCATTCATCCGCTTATTATCACTTATTCAGGCGTAGCAACCAGGC
GTTTAAGGGCACCAATAACTGCCTTAAAAAAATTACGCCCCGCCCTGCCACTCATCGCAGTACGGCCTAT
TGGTTAAAAAATGAGCTGATTTAACAAAAATTTAACGCGAATTTTAACAAAATATTAACGCTTACAATTT
CCATTCGCCATTCAGGCTGCGCAACTGTTGGGAAGGGCGATCGGTGCGGGCCTCTTCGCTATTACGCCAG
CTGGCGAAAGGGGGATGTGCTGCAAGGCGATTAAGTTGGGTAACGCCAGGGTTTTCCCAGTCACGACGTT
GTAAAACGACGGCCAGTGAGCGCGCGTAATACGACTCACTATAGGGCGAATTGGAGCTGGGGCCGCAATT
CCCAATTCCCCAGGCATCAAATAAAACGAAAGGCTCAGTCGAAAGACTGGGCCTTTCGTTTTATCTGTTG
TTTGTCGGTGAACGCTCTCCTGAGTAGGACAAATCCGCCGGGAGCGGATTTGAACGTTGCGAAGCAACGG
CCCGGAGGGTGGCGGGCAGGACGCCCGCCATAAACTGCCAGGAATTAATTCCCCAGGCATCAAATAAAAC
GAAAGGCTCAGTCGAAAGACTGGGCCTTTCGTTTTATCTGTTGTTTGTCGGTGAACGCTCTCCTGAGTAG
GACAAATCCGCCGGGAGCGGATTTGAACGTTGCGAAGCAACGGCCCGGAGGGTGGCGGGCAGGACGCCCG
CCATAAACTGCCAGGAATTAATTCCCCAGGCATCAAATAAAACGAAAGGCTCAGTCGAAAGACTGGGCCT
TTCGTTTTATCTGTTGTTTGTCGGTGAACGCTCTCCTGAGTAGGACAAATCCGCCGGGAGCGGATTTGAA
CGTTGCGAAGCAACGGCCCGGAGGGTGGCGGGCAGGACGCCCGCCATAAACTGCCAGGAATTAATTCCCC
AGGCATCAAATAAAACGAAAGGCTCAGTCGAAAGACTGGGCCTTTCGTTTTATCTGTTGTTTGTCGGTGA
ACGCTCTCCTGAGTAGGACAAATCCGCCGGGAGCGGATTTGAACGTTGCGAAGCAACGGCCCGGAGGGTG
GCGGGCAGGACGCCCGCCATAAACTGCCAGGAATTGGGGATCGGATTCGAGCTAAGAATTCCCTTGGGGT
ATCTTTAAATACTGTAGAAAAGAGGAAGGAAATAATAAATGGCTAAAATGAGAATATCACCGGAATTGAA
AAAACTGATCGAAAAATACCGCTGCGTAAAAGATACGGAAGGAATGTCTCCTGCTAAGGTATATAAGCTG
GTGGGAGAAAATGAAAACCTATATTTAAAAATGACGGACAGCCGGTATAAAGGGACCACCTATGATGTGG
AACGGGAAAAGGACATGATGCTATGGCTGGAAGGAAAGCTGCCTGTTCCAAAGGTCCTGCACTTTGAACG
GCATGATGGCTGGAGCAATCTGCTCATGAGTGAGGCCGATGGCGTCCTTTGCTCGGAAGAGTATGAAGAT
GGACAAAGCCCTGAAAAGATTATCGAGCTGTATGCGGAGTGCATCAGGCTCTTTCACTCCATCGACATAT
CGGATTGTCCCTATACGAATAGCTTAGACAGCCGCTTAGCCGAATTGGATTACTTACTGAATAACGATCT
GGCCGATGTGGATTGCGAAAACTGGGAAGAAGACACTCCATTTAAAGATCCGCGCGAGCTGTATGATTTT
TTAAAGACGGAAAAGCCCGAAGAGGAACTTGTCTTTTCCCACGGCGACCTGGGAGACAGCAACATCTTTG
TGAAAGATGGCAAAGTAAGTGGCTTTATTGATCTTGGGAGAAGCGGCAGGGCGGACAAGTGGTATGACAT
TGCCTTCTGCGTCCGGTCGATCAGGGAGGATGTCGGGGAAGAACAGTATGTCGAGCTATTTTTTGACTTA
CTGGGGATCAAGCCTGATTGGGAGAAAATAAAATATTATATTTTACTGGATGAATTGTTTTAGAGCTCGC
ACGCTGCCGCAAGCACTCAGGGCGCAAGGGCTGCTAAAGGAAGCGGAACACGTAGAAAGCCAGTCCGCAG
AAACGGTGCTGACCCCGGATGAATGTCAGCTACTGGGCTATCTGGACAAGGGAAAACGCAAGCGCAAAGA
GAAAGCAGGTAGCTTGCAGTGGGCTTACATGGCGATAGCTAGACTGGGCGGTTTTATGGACAGCAAGCGA
ACCGGAATTGCCAGCTGGGGCGCCCTCTGGTAAGGTTGGGAAGCCCTGCAAAGTAAACTGGATGGCTTTC
TTGCCGCCAAGGATCTGATGGCGCAGGGGATCAAGATCTGATCAAGAGACAGGATACTAGTGGAGGAAGA
AAAA
Features (pLannotate 1.2.2; 22 found; start..end, strand, type, name):
      1..720     +  CDS            mClover3: bright green-yellow fluorescent protein derived from mClover2, with improved photostability (Bajar et al., 2003) mammalian codon-optimized
    737..831     +  terminator     lambda t0 terminator: transcription terminator from phage lambda
    846..874     +  promoter       cat promoter (fragment): promoter of the E. coli cat gene encoding chloramphenicol acetyltransferase
    875..1531    +  CDS            cat: CAT_ECOLX - Experimental evidence at protein level: Swiss-Prot protein existence level 1. This enzyme is an effector of chloramphenicol resistance in bacteria. From Escherichia coli. This protein is used as a marker in many commonly used cloning vectors, such as pACYC184.
   1599..1685    +  terminator     rrnB T1 terminator: Escherichia coli rrnB; transcription terminator T1 from the E. coli rrnB gene
   1735..1851    -  CDS            CmR (fragment): chloramphenicol acetyltransferase; cat; confers resistance to chloramphenicol
   1851..2003    -  CDS            ble (fragment): BLE_KLEPN - Experimental evidence at protein level: Swiss-Prot protein existence level 1. Binding protein with a strong affinity to the bleomycin family of antibiotics. Binds to CL990; an antimitotic-antibiotic compound. From Klebsiella pneumoniae.
   2027..2818    -  CDS            neo: KKA2_KLEPN - Also known as kan, nptII. Experimental evidence at protein level: Swiss-Prot protein existence level 1. Resistance to kanamycin, neomycin, paromomycin, ribostamycin, butirosin and gentamicin B. From Klebsiella pneumoniae.
   2850..3134    -  CDS            tnpA (fragment): TN5P_ECOLX - Also known as tnp. Experimental evidence at protein level: Swiss-Prot protein existence level 1. Mediates transposition of transposon Tn5 by a 'cut and paste' mechanism. First, the monomeric transposase binds the 19 bp inverted DNA repeats flanking the transposon. Then, dimerization of the DNA- bound transposase creates a synaptic DNA complex. After nicking of the first DNA strand, excision of the transposon proceeds through a series of intermediates. The transposase then mediates the insertion of the transposon at a new site by strand transfer. The activity of the wild- type tran
   4298..5069    +  rep_origin     pBBR1 oriV: replication origin of the broad-host-range plasmid pBBR1 from Bordetella bronchiseptica; requires the pBBR1 Rep protein for replication
   5070..5732    +  CDS            pBBR1 Rep: replication protein for the broad-host-range plasmid pBBR1 from Bordetella bronchiseptica
   5793..5862    +  CDS            TcR (fragment): tetracycline efflux protein; tet; confers resistance to tetracycline
   6192..6223    -  CDS            CmR (fragment): chloramphenicol acetyltransferase confers resistance to chloramphenicol
   6223..6300    +  rep_origin     M13 ori (fragment): M13 bacteriophage origin of replication; arrow indicates direction of (+) strand synthesis
   6304..6459    -  CDS            lacZα (fragment): LacZα fragment of β-galactosidase; lacZ fragment
   6467..6485    +  promoter       T7 promoter: promoter for bacteriophage T7 RNA polymerase
   6528..6614    +  terminator     rrnB T1 terminator: Escherichia coli rrnB; transcription terminator T1 from the E. coli rrnB gene
   6711..6797    +  terminator     rrnB T1 terminator: Escherichia coli rrnB; transcription terminator T1 from the E. coli rrnB gene
   6894..6980    +  terminator     rrnB T1 terminator: Escherichia coli rrnB; transcription terminator T1 from the E. coli rrnB gene
   7077..7163    +  terminator     rrnB T1 terminator: Escherichia coli rrnB; transcription terminator T1 from the E. coli rrnB gene
   7319..8113    +  CDS            KanR: aminoglycoside phosphotransferase; aphA-3; confers resistance to kanamycin
   8121..8438    +  CDS            tnpA (fragment): TN5P_ECOLX - Also known as tnp. Experimental evidence at protein level: Swiss-Prot protein existence level 1. Mediates transposition of transposon Tn5 by a 'cut and paste' mechanism. First, the monomeric transposase binds the 19 bp inverted DNA repeats flanking the transposon. Then, dimerization of the DNA- bound transposase creates a synaptic DNA complex. After nicking of the first DNA strand, excision of the transposon proceeds through a series of intermediates. The transposase then mediates the insertion of the transposon at a new site by strand transfer. The activity of the wild- type tran
