[The description below was written by a language model from this plasmid's Addgene catalogue record and pLannotate feature annotations shown in this document.]
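Description:
pMRE157 is a broad-host-range bacterial expression plasmid built on the pFru97 backbone and designed to give constitutive expression of the green-yellow fluorescent protein mClover3 in diverse bacteria. It belongs to a toolbox of plasmids and chromosomal insertion constructs for fluorescently labelling bacteria. Replication depends on the pBBR1 oriV together with its cognate pBBR1 Rep protein, a pair that functions in many Gram-negative species. The record lists it as high copy and as maintained in an E. coli S17-1 lambda pir strain, a host commonly used as a conjugation donor, although no transfer origin is annotated in the feature table.

The payload is a synthetic mClover3 coding sequence, annotated as mammalian codon-optimized and derived from an earlier mClover3 plasmid, which was inserted by Gibson assembly. It is followed by the lambda t0 terminator. Immediately downstream is a chloramphenicol acetyltransferase gene with a fragment of its own promoter and an rrnB T1 terminator, so the fluorescent marker and chloramphenicol resistance form a compact linked cassette. The promoter driving mClover3 is not annotated and the record does not name it. A region just upstream of the reporter, read across the circular junction, is annotated as a KanR sequence plus a Tn5 transposase fragment and may correspond to it, but this cannot be confirmed. Four tandem rrnB T1 terminators lie upstream of that region and presumably insulate the cassette from read-through transcription.

Kanamycin selection is provided by a Tn5-derived neo (nptII) gene on the backbone, flanked by ble and transposase fragments. The remaining annotated features are cloning remnants: short fragments of lacZα, M13 ori, TcR and CmR, and a T7 promoter.
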