Addgene plasmid #118507: pMRE157
Purpose: broad-host range plasmid to constitutively express fluorescent protein genes in bacteria
Depositing lab: Mitja Remus-Emsermann. Publication: Chromatic Bacteria - A Broad Host-Range Plasmid and Chromosomal Insertion Toolbox for Fluorescent Protein Expression in Bacteria. Schlechter RO, Jun H, Bernach M, Oso S, Boyd E, Munoz-Lintz DA, Dobson RCJ, Remus DM, Remus-Emsermann MNP. Front Microbiol. 2018 Dec 12;9:3052. doi: 10.3389/fmicb.2018.03052. eCollection 2018. PubMed 30631309.
Backbone
  Vector backbone: pFru97
  Vector type: Bacterial Expression
  Selectable markers: Chloramphenicol
Growth in bacteria
  Bacterial resistance: Kanamycin, 50 μg/mL
  Growth temperature: 37°C
  Growth strain: E. coli S17-1 lambda pir
  Copy number: High Copy
Gene/Insert
  Gene/Insert name: mClover3
  Species: Synthetic
  Cloning method: Gibson Cloning
Resource information
  A portion of this plasmid was derived from a plasmid made by: pNCSmClover3
Terms and licenses: Academic/Nonprofit Terms; Industry Terms: Not Available to Industry
Depositor comments: Please visit https://www.biorxiv.org/content/early/2018/09/07/402172 for bioRxiv preprint.
How to cite: pMRE157 was a gift from Mitja Remus-Emsermann (Addgene plasmid # 118507 ; http://n2t.net/addgene:118507 ; RRID:Addgene_118507)
